Addgene plasmid #44026: pimEJ5GFP
Depositing lab: Jeremy Stark. Depositing organization: Beckman Research Institute of the City of Hope. Publication: Alternative-NHEJ is a mechanistically distinct pathway of mammalian chromosome break repair. Bennardo N, Cheng A, Huang N, Stark JM. PLoS Genet. 2008 Jun 27;4(6):e1000110. doi: 10.1371/journal.pgen.1000110. PubMed 18584027.
Backbone
  Vector backbone: p59 pim targeting vector
  Vector type: Mammalian Expression
Growth in bacteria
  Bacterial resistance: Ampicillin, 100 μg/mL
  Growth temperature: 37°C
  Growth strain: DH5alpha
  Copy number: Unknown
Gene/Insert
  Gene/Insert name: EJ5GFP egfp-based chromosomal break reporter
  Species: Synthetic
  Mutation: pCAGGS promoter and eGFP separated by pgkPURO cassette flanked by two I-SceI sites
  GenBank ID: U55761.1
  Promoter: pCAGGS
  Cloning method: Unknown
  Sequencing primers: 5′ ttcctacagctcctgggcaacg; 3′ ttttggcagagggaaaaaga
Terms and licenses: Academic/Nonprofit Terms; Industry Terms: Not Available to Industry
Depositor comments: Reporter for NHEJ. I-SceI-based chromosomal break reporter for end joining. End joining between two distal tandem I-SceI recognition sites restores an eGFP expression cassette, causing deletion of the intervening pgkPURO cassette. Linearize with XhoI for integration into any mammalian cell type. Also contains a promoter-less HYG gene and targeting arms to select for targeted integration to the mouse pim1 locus.
How to cite: pimEJ5GFP was a gift from Jeremy Stark (Addgene plasmid # 44026 ; http://n2t.net/addgene:44026 ; RRID:Addgene_44026)
