[The description below was written by a language model from this plasmid's Addgene catalogue record and pLannotate feature annotations shown in this document.]
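Description:
pimEJ5GFP is a mammalian chromosomal break reporter built in the p59 pim targeting vector and designed to be integrated into the genome rather than maintained episomally. In bacteria it is propagated through a ColE1/pUC-type origin with ampicillin selection (AmpR). The annotated sequence of about 12.7 kb is labelled a partial NGS result. It also shows T7 and SP6 promoters bracketing the mammalian portion, along with small leftover backbone fragments (bom, rop, lacI).

The payload is the EJ5GFP reporter for non-homologous end joining. A pCAGGS promoter (CMV enhancer, chicken β-actin promoter and chimeric intron) is separated from an EGFP coding sequence and rabbit β-globin poly(A) signal by a puromycin resistance cassette, which consists of the PGK promoter, PuroR and the PGK poly(A) signal. According to the record, this cassette is flanked by two tandem I-SceI recognition sites, although these sites are not annotated in the feature table. In the intact reporter EGFP is not expressed. When I-SceI cuts both sites, end joining between the two distal ends deletes the intervening puromycin cassette and places EGFP next to the promoter, so repair events score as GFP-positive cells.

The reporter lies between mouse Pim1 sequences that serve as homology arms. A promoterless hygromycin resistance gene sits just downstream of the short upstream Pim1 fragment. Hygromycin resistance therefore depends on capturing an endogenous promoter, which allows selection for targeted integration at the mouse pim1 locus. The depositor notes that the linearised plasmid can also be integrated into any mammalian cell type. The construct is used to measure end-joining repair of chromosomal double-strand breaks.
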