Features (pLannotate 1.2.2; 23 found; start..end, strand, type, name):
      1..19      +  promoter       T7 promoter: promoter for bacteriophage T7 RNA polymerase
    159..272     +  CDS            Pim1 (fragment): PIM1_MOUSE - Also known as Pim-1. Experimental evidence at protein level: Swiss-Prot protein existence level 1. Proto-oncogene with serine/threonine kinase activity involved in cell survival and cell proliferation and thus providing a selective advantage in tumorigenesis. Exerts its oncogenic activity through: the regulation of MYC transcriptional activity, the regulation of cell cycle progression and by phosphorylation and inhibition of proapoptotic proteins (BAD, MAP3K5, FOXO3). Phosphorylation of MYC leads to an increase of MYC protein stability and thereby an increase of transcriptional ac
    557..1579    +  CDS            HygR: aminoglycoside phosphotransferase from E. coli; aph(4)-Ia; confers resistance to hygromycin
   1615..1702    -  promoter       AmpR promoter (fragment): bla
   1733..2112    +  enhancer       CMV enhancer: human cytomegalovirus immediate early enhancer
   2114..2390    +  promoter       chicken β-actin promoter: No description available
   2391..3407    +  intron         chimeric intron: chimera between introns from chicken β-actin and rabbit β-globin
   3489..3986    +  promoter       PGK promoter: mouse phosphoglycerate kinase 1 promoter
   4005..4604    +  CDS            PuroR: puromycin N-acetyltransferase; pac from Streptomyces alboniger; confers resistance to puromycin
   4654..4785    +  CDS            dmpM (fragment): DMPM_STRAD - Protein inferred from homology: Swiss-Prot protein existence level 3. From Streptomyces alboniger.
   4786..5234    +  polyA_signal   PGK poly(A) signal: mouse phosphoglycerate kinase 1 polyadenylation signal
   5275..5994    +  CDS            EGFP: the original enhanced GFP (Yang et al., 1996) mammalian codon-optimized
   6011..6094    +  CDS            large T antigen (fragment): large T antigen from SV40 (simian virus 40)
   6119..6193    +  CDS            HBB (fragment): HBB_PONPY - Experimental evidence at transcript level: Swiss-Prot protein existence level 2. Involved in oxygen transport from the lung to the various peripheral tissues. From Pongo pygmaeus (Bornean orangutan).
   6264..6319    +  polyA_signal   β-globin poly(A) signal: rabbit β-globin polyadenylation signal (Gil and Proudfoot, 1987)
   8394..9416    +  CDS            Pim1: PIM1_MOUSE - Also known as Pim-1. Experimental evidence at protein level: Swiss-Prot protein existence level 1. Proto-oncogene with serine/threonine kinase activity involved in cell survival and cell proliferation and thus providing a selective advantage in tumorigenesis. Exerts its oncogenic activity through: the regulation of MYC transcriptional activity, the regulation of cell cycle progression and by phosphorylation and inhibition of proapoptotic proteins (BAD, MAP3K5, FOXO3). Phosphorylation of MYC leads to an increase of MYC protein stability and thereby an increase of transcriptional ac
  10404..10422   -  promoter       SP6 promoter: promoter for bacteriophage SP6 RNA polymerase
  10485..10536   -  misc_feature   bom (fragment): basis of mobility region from pBR322
  10638..10673   -  CDS            rop (fragment): Rop protein, which maintains plasmids at low copy number; rop
  10768..10872   +  promoter       AmpR promoter: bla
  10873..11733   +  CDS            AmpR: β-lactamase; bla; confers resistance to ampicillin, carbenicillin, and related antibiotics
  11904..12492   +  rep_origin     ori: high-copy-number ColE1/pMB1/pBR322/pUC origin of replication
  12675..12728   +  CDS            lacI (fragment): lac repressor; lacI; The lac repressor binds to the lac operator to inhibit transcription in E. coli. This inhibition can be relieved by adding lactose or isopropyl-β-D-thiogalactopyranoside (IPTG).
>Addgene plasmid #44026 | pimEJ5GFP | addgene full sequence | sequence record 346209 | Addgene Partial NGS Result
TAATACGACTCACTATAGGGAGACCGGCAGATCTGATCCGCTCGAGCGGATCATCGCCGGGTGAGTGTCC
CCACCCCACCCTGGGCGCGCGGGTCGTTGGGACGCCGGGAGACCCCCGCGTGGGTCGAGCGCGCTGAGTG
TCCCGTGCCTCTTTCCTAGGCAAAGAGAAGGAGCCCCTGGAGTCGCAGTACCAGGTGGGCCCGCTGTTGG
GCAGCGGTGGCTTCGGCTCGGTCTACTCTGGCATCCGCGTCGCCGACAACTTGCCGGTGAGTGGGCAACG
CCGCCTCGGGGAGGGCGCGCGGAGGGATGCTTTGAGCAGGAGGGTCTGATGGAGACTCGGGGGTCTTCTT
CCAGGTGGCCATTAAGCACGTGGAGAAGGACCGGATTTCCGATTGGGGAGAACTGGTGAGTGAGCCGGAG
CCAGAGACCCTCTCATGGGTGGGTGGGTGGCGACGGGCGTGCCGGAACCGGCGCGCTAACCCTCGCCCTC
ACTCTGCAGCCCAATGGCACCCGAGTGCCCATGGAAGTGGTCCTGTTGAAGAAGGTGAGCTCGCTCAAAA
AGCCTGAACTCACCGCGACGTCTGTCGAGAAGTTTCTGATCGAAAAGTTCGACAGCGTCTCCGACCTGAT
GCAGCTCTCGGAGGGCGAAGAATCTCGTGCTTTCAGCTTCGATGTAGGAGGGCGTGGATATGTCCTGCGG
GTAAATAGCTGCGCCGATGGTTTCTACAAAGATCGTTATGTTTATCGGCACTTTGCATCGGCCGCGCTCC
CGATTCCGGAAGTGCTTGACATTGGGGAATTCAGCGAGAGCCTGACCTATTGCATCTCCCGCCGTGCACA
GGGTGTCACGTTGCAAGACCTGCCTGAAACCGAACTGCCCGCTGTTCTGCAGCCGGTCGCGGAGGCCATG
GATGCGATCGCTGCGGCCGATCTTAGCCAGACGAGCGGGTTCGGCCCATTCGGACCGCAAGGAATCGGTC
AATACACTACATGGCGTGATTTCATATGCGCGATTGCTGATCCCCATGTGTATCACTGGCAAACTGTGAT
GGACGACACCGTCAGTGCGTCCGTCGCGCAGGCTCTCGATGAGCTGATGCTTTGGGCCGAGGACTGCCCC
GAAGTCCGGCACCTCGTGCACGCGGATTTCGGCTCCAACAATGTCCTGACGGACAATGGCCGCATAACAG
CGGTCATTGACTGGAGCGAGGCGATGTTCGGGGATTCCCAATACGAGGTCGCCAACATCTTCTTCTGGAG
GCCGTGGTTGGCTTGTATGGAGCAGCAGACGCGCTACTTCGAGCGGAGGCATCCGGAGCTTGCAGGATCG
CCGCGGCTCCGGGCGTATATGCTCCGCATTGGTCTTGACCAACTCTATCAGAGCTTGGTTGACGGCAATT
TCGATGATGCAGCTTGGGCGCAGGGTCGATGCGACGCAATCGTCCGATCCGGAGCCGGGACTGTCGGGCG
TACACAAATCGCCCGCAGAAGCGCGGCCGTCTGGACCGATGGCTGTGTAGAAGTACTCGCCGATAGTGGA
AACCGACGCCCCAGCACTCGTCCGAGGGCAAAGGAATAGTCGACTACACGGACTTTGATGGTGAGCCAGG
CCCCATTATTGAAGCATTTATCAGGGTTATTGTCTCATGAGCGGATACATATTTGAATGTATTTAGAAAA
ATAAACAAATAGGGGTTCCGCGCACATTTCCCCGAAAAGTGCCACCTGGGTCGACATTGATTATTGACTA
GTTATTAATAGTAATCAATTACGGGGTCATTAGTTCATAGCCCATATATGGAGTTCCGCGTTACATAACT
TACGGTAAATGGCCCGCCTGGCTGACCGCCCAACGACCCCCGCCCATTGACGTCAATAATGACGTATGTT
CCCATAGTAACGCCAATAGGGACTTTCCATTGACGTCAATGGGTGGAGTATTTACGGTAAACTGCCCACT
TGGCAGTACATCAAGTGTATCATATGCCAAGTACGCCCCCTATTGACGTCAATGACGGTAAATGGCCCGC
CTGGCATTATGCCCAGTACATGACCTTATGGGACTTTCCTACTTGGCAGTACATCTACGTATTAGTCATC
GCTATTACCATGGTCGAGGTGAGCCCCACGTTCTGCTTCACTCTCCCCATCTCCCCCCCCTCCCCACCCC
CAATTTTGTATTTATTTATTTTTTAATTATTTTGTGCAGCGATGGGGGCGGGGGGGGGGGGGGNSGCGCG
CCRGGSGGGGSGGGGSGGGGSGRGGGGSGGGGSGGGGSGAGGCGGAGAGGTGCGGCGGCAGCCAATCAGA
GCGGCGCGCTCCGAAAGTTTCCTTTTATGGCGAGGCGGCGGCGGCGGCGGCCCTATAAAAAGCGAAGCGC
GCGGCGGGCGGGAGTCGCTGCGCGCTGCCTTCGCCCCGTGCCCCGCTCCGCCGCCGCCTCGCGCCGCCCG
CCCCGGCTCTGACTGACCGCGTTACTCCCACAGGTGAGCGGGCGGGACGGCCCTTCTCCTCCGGGCTGTA
ATTAGCGCTTGGTTTAATGACGGCTTGTTTCTTTTCTGTGGCTGCGTGAAAGCCTTGAGGGGCTCCGGGA
GGGCCCTTTGTGCGGGGGGAGCGGCTCGGGGGGTGCGTGCGTGTGTGTGTGCGTGGGGAGCGCCGCGTGC
GGCTCCGCGCTGCCCGGCGGCTGTGAGCGCTGCGGGCGCGGCGCGGGGCTTTGTGCGCTCCGCAGTGTGC
GCGAGGGGAGCGCGGCCGGGGGCGGTGCCCCGCGGTGCGGGGGGGGCTGCGAGGGGAACAAAGGCTGCGT
GCGGGGTGTGTGCGTGGGGGGGTGAGCAGGGGGTGTGGGCGCGTCGGTCGGGCTGCAACCCCCCCTGCAC
CCCCCTCCCCGAGTTGCTGAGCACGGCCCGGCTTCGGGTGCGGGGCTCCGTACGGGGCGTGGCGCGGGGC
TCGCCGTGCCGGGCGGGGGGTGGCGGCAGGTGGGGGTGCCGGGCGGGGCGGGGCCGCCTCGGGCCGGGGA
GGGCTCGGGGGAGGGGCGCGGCGGCCCCCGGAGCGCCGGCGGCTGTCGAGGCGCGGCGAGCCGCAGCCAT
TGCCTTTTATGGTAATCGTGCGAGAGGGCGCAGGGACTTCCTTTGTCCCAAATCTGTGCGGAGCCGAAAT
CTGGGAGGCGCCGCCGCACCCCCTCTAGCGGGCGCGGGGCGAAGCGGTGCGGCGCCGGCAGGAAGGAAAT
GGGCGGGGAGGGCCTTCGTGCGTCGCCGCGCCGCCGTCCCCTTCTCCCTCTCCAGCCTCGGGGCTGTCCG
CGGGGGGACGGCTGCCTTCGGGGGGGACGGGGCAGGGCGGGGTTCGGCTTCTGGCGTGTGACCGGCGGCT
CTAGAGCCTCTGCTAACCATGTTCATGCCTTCTTCTTTTTCCTACAGCTCCTGGGCAACGTGCTGGTTAT
TGTGCTGTCTCATCATTTTGGCAAAGAATTCTAGGGATAACAGGGTAATAATTCTACCGGGTAGGGGAGG
CGCTTTTCCCAAGGCAGTCTGGAGCATGCGCTTTAGCAGCCCCGCTGGGCACTTGGCGCTACACAAGTGG
CCTCTGGCCTCACACATTCCACATCCACCGGTAGGCGCCAACCGGCTCCGTTCTTTGGTGGCCCCTTCGC
GCCACCTTCTACTCCTCCCCTAGTCAGGAAGTTCCCCCCCGCCCCGCAGCTCGCGTCGTGCAGGACGTGA
CAAATGGAAGTAGCACGTCTCACTAGTCTCGTGCAGATGGACAGCACCGCTGAGCAATGGAAGCGGGTAG
GCCTTTGGGGCAGCGGCCAATAGCAGCTTTGCTCCTTCGCTTTCTGGGCTCAGAGGCTGGGAAGGGGTGG
GTCCGGGGGCGGGCTCAGGGGCGGGCTCAGGGGCGGGGCGGGCGCCCGAAGGTCCTCCGGAGGCCCGGCA
TTCTGCACGCTTCAAAAGCGCACGTCTGCCGCGCTGTTCTCCTCTTCCTCATCTCCGGGCCTTTCGACCG
ATCCAGCCGCCACCATGACCGAGTACAAGCCCACGGTGCGCCTCGCCACCCGCGACGACGTCCCCCGGGC
CGTACGCACCCTCGCCGCCGCGTTCGCCGACTACCCCGCCACGCGCCACACCGTCGACCCGGACCGCCAC
ATCGAGCGGGTCACCGAGCTGCAAGAACTCTTCCTCACGCGCGTCGGGCTCGACATCGGCAAGGTGTGGG
TCGCGGACGACGGCGCCGCGGTGGCGGTCTGGACCACGCCGGAGAGCGTCGAAGCGGGGGCGGTGTTCGC
CGAGATCGGCCCGCGCATGGCCGAGTTGAGCGGTTCCCGGCTGGCCGCGCAGCAACAGATGGAAGGCCTC
CTGGCGCCGCACCGGCCCAAGGAGCCCGCGTGGTTCCTGGCCACCGTCGGCGTCTCGCCCGACCACCAGG
GCAAGGGTCTGGGCAGCGCCGTCGTGCTCCCCGGAGTGGAGGCGGCCGAGCGCGCCGGGGTGCCCGCCTT
CCTGGAGACCTCCGCGCCCCGCAACCTCCCCTTCTACGAGCGGCTCGGCTTCACCGTCACCGCCGACGTC
GAGGTGCCCGAAGGACCGCGCACCTGGTGCATGACCCGCAAGCCCGGTGCCTGACGCCCGCCCCACGACC
CGCAGCGCCCGACCGAAAGGAGCGCACGACCCCATGGCTCCGACCGAAGCCACCCGGGGCGGCCCCGCCG
ACCCCGCACCCGCCCCCGAGGCCCACCGCGGGGGACACACCGAACACGCCGACCCTGCTGAACACGCGGC
GCAGTTCGGTGCCCAGGAGCGGATCGAAATTGATGATCTATTAAACAATAAAGATGTCCACTAAAATGGA
AGTTTTTCCTGTCATACTTTGTTAAGAAGGGTGAGAACAGAGTACCTACATTTTGAATGGAAGGATTGGA
GCTACGGGGGTGGGGGTGGGGTGGGATTAGATAAATGCCTGCTCTTTACTGAAGGCTCTTTACTATTGCT
TTATGATAATGTTTCATAGTTGGATATCATAATTTAAACAAGCAAAACCAAATTAAGGGCCAGCTCATTC
CTCCCACTCATGATCTATAGATCTATAGATCTCTCGTGGGATCATTGTTTTTCTCTTGATTCCCACTTTG
TGGTTCTAAGTACTGTGGTTTCCAAATGTGTCAGTTTCATAGCCTGAAGAACGAGATCAGCAGCCTCTGT
TCCACATACACTTCATTCTCAGTATTGTTTTGCCAAGTTCTAATTCCATCAGAAGCTTAGGGATAACAGG
GTAATGGATCCACCGGTCGCCACCATGGTGAGCAAGGGCGAGGAGCTGTTCACCGGGGTGGTGCCCATCC
TGGTCGAGCTGGACGGCGACGTAAACGGCCACAAGTTCAGCGTGTCCGGCGAGGGCGAGGGCGATGCCAC
CTACGGCAAGCTGACCCTGAAGTTCATCTGCACCACCGGCAAGCTGCCCGTGCCCTGGCCCACCCTCGTG
ACCACCCTGACCTACGGCGTGCAGTGCTTCAGCCGCTACCCCGACCACATGAAGCAGCACGACTTCTTCA
AGTCCGCCATGCCCGAAGGCTACGTCCAGGAGCGCACCATCTTCTTCAAGGACGACGGCAACTACAAGAC
CCGCGCCGAGGTGAAGTTCGAGGGCGACACCCTGGTGAACCGCATCGAGCTGAAGGGCATCGACTTCAAG
GAGGACGGCAACATCCTGGGGCACAAGCTGGAGTACAACTACAACAGCCACAACGTCTATATCATGGCCG
ACAAGCAGAAGAACGGCATCAAGGTGAACTTCAAGATCCGCCACAACATCGAGGACGGCAGCGTGCAGCT
CGCCGACCACTACCAGCAGAACACCCCCATCGGCGACGGCCCCGTGCTGCTGCCCGACAACCACTACCTG
AGCACCCAGTCCGCCCTGAGCAAAGACCCCAACGAGAAGCGCGATCACATGGTCCTGCTGGAGTTCGTGA
CCGCCGCCGGGATCACTCTCGGCATGGACGAGCTGTACAAGTAAAGCGGCCGCGACTCTAGATCATAATC
AGCCATACCACATTTGTAGAGGTTTTACTTGCTTTAAAAAACCTCCCACACCTCCCCCTGAACCTGAAAC
ATAAAATGAATGCAATTGTTGTTGTTAATTCACTCCTCAGGTGCAGGCTGCCTATCAGAAGGTGGTGGCT
GGTGTGGCCAATGCCCTGGCTCACAAATACCACTGAGATCTTTTTCCCTCTGCCAAAAATTATGGGGACA
TCATGAAGCCCCTTGAGCATCTGACTTCTGGCTAATAAAGGAAATTTATTTTCATTGCAATAGTGTGTTG
GAATTTTTTGTGTCTCTCACTCGGAAGGACATATGGGAGGGCAAATCATTTAAAACATCAGAATGAGTAT
TTGGTTTAGAGTTTGGCAACATATGCCCATATGCTGGCTGCCATGAACAAAGGTTGGCTATAAAGAGGTC
ATCAGTATATGAAACAGCCCCCTGCTGTCCATTCCTTATTCCATAGAAAAGCCTTGACTTGAGGTTAGAT
TTTTTTTATATTTTGTTTTGTGTTATTTTTTTCTTTAACATCCCTAAAATTTTCCTTACATGTTTTACTA
GCCAGATTTTTCCTCCTCTCCTGACTACTCCCAGTCATAGCTGTCCCTCTTCTCTTATGGAGATCCCTCG
ACCTGCAGCCCAAGCTGGCGTCGACTACACGGACTTTGATGGTGAGCCAGGCCAGCGGCCGCTAGCGGCC
GCTGGGAGGAGCTGCCCAAGGTGCCGGCCTGGAAGCCTCTGGCGGCCTCGGCTCCGGCCCTTTGTAAAGG
TCATTGGGCCGCCTGGCTCAGAGCTGGCAGGGGTGGGGCAGAGGCGAGCTTCCCGGCATAGTACAGCCGG
GGATTTCGAGCTGGTTGAACGAACCTGCAACATTTCTGGCGTGATTGGGGTTTTGTTGTTGTTGTTGTTG
TTTTTGTTGTTGCTGCTGGTGTTTGCTTGTTTTTCTTTTCAGCAGGAATTTATTAAATTCCATGCTTTCC
CGGTGAATAAGAGGTCGTGGGTAGCCGGCTGTAGCCCAGATTTCTAAAGTATGACCCACTTTTCCCTCCA
GTAGGAGGTGGAGCCGTTGGTGGCGGGAGACATTGGTGCTGATTTTTTTCTTTTTCTTTTTCTTTTTTTT
TTTTTTTTCTTTTGTAGTTTTGTTTTGTGGGGGAGTTTTAAGGTAGTTCTTAGAACTGCAGGGTTTTGTT
TTGTTTTGTTTTGCTTTTGAGGGTAAAGGAATAAGAGCCGCGGTTTCACCCCACTTGGGGGTGTTGTGGG
GTGAGGAGGCCTGGAATGAATGTTGTGAAATAAGATCTGTTGCTGGTTTGAAAATTAGTTGGGAGTCTCC
GCTGGGAGGATGAAAACCTATCTACCATAGGGAGGGGCTTGGATCGCGTTCTTTCAGCAGTGGAGGGCAG
GAATAGTAGATCAAAGCGCGAGGGTGGGTCACGATCCGAGTGGCTCACCCGGACAAACTATGGCCTTTCA
AAACTTGTGACTCTGGCTTGTGGTTTGAATTTCTTTGGAGGATGCCGGGCTGGGCTGCGTTTTTTGTATT
TAACAGTTAATGGCTGGCTGAGTCCTCCCCTGTGTTTTCCCCCCCTGGGCAAGTCTTTGCTGCCCCCTGT
TGAGCACCACGAGGCTAGCACCTTTTTTTTTTTTTTTTTTTTTTACTCCCCAAAGTTTGTAAACAGGAAT
CACGTGGTCTGAAACCAGCCCTGCAACTGTACCTTTCCAGTCTAGGGAGTGGGAGAGTGCAGTGTCTATG
CCTTGCTTGCATAGAACCCGGAGGAAAGCACACCCTGAGTTAGTTGTGTATAAAGGCCCTTACCTGGGCC
CGGTCTAGATGAGACTGGTGTGGCAGGGCCCTGGGGTCCTTGTAGTTAAAGGCTAACCCACTGAGTGGGG
CCTCTAGACTTGAGCTTTTCGGTGGCTTTATTTGTCTTTGGGCCGATGTGTAAGGGATTTGGGTTTAGGG
TTTTTGGGCTCCCAGAGAGCTACCATATCATTTCTTCATTTTCTGTCTGGACCAGAGAGGCAGAGATGGA
GAGAAAAAAAAATATGGTTGTTTTAAAGTCAAATCTGCCTGTCTGCCTCCTGAGAGCTGGGATTAAAGGC
ATGTGCCACCAAACCCGAGCCAGGCAGTGTCTTTATTAAAAAATATTTGAAAACCTAGTGGAGGTGGTGG
TTCTTGCTTTTAATCCAGCCCTTGGGAGGTAGAGGTAGGCAGATCTCCGAGTTCAAGGCCAGCCTGGCCT
ACAGAGTCACTTCCAGAGCTACACAGAGAAACTTTGGAGGAGAAAAAAAAAATTAAAAGAAGCGGCTCAG
ACTAGCTGCTTTGTTAACTTTTTTTTTGCTAATGCTGGTTTCTTTCTATTCCCTCTGCTGGTAGGGACCC
GAGTGTACAGTCCTCCAGAGTGGATTCGCTACCATCGCTACCACGGCAGGTCGGCAGCTGTCTGGTCCCT
TGGGATCCTGCTCTATGACATGGTCTGCGGAGATATTCCGTTTGAGCACGATGAAGAGATCATCAAGGGC
CAAGTGTTCTTCAGGCAAACTGTCTCTTCAGGTAACTTCCCTCAGACACCCCCAATCCTTCCCAAACCCT
GGTTCAGGGTTGGTTTGGGGATTACAAGAGTGAGAGAGTATTCCTATCCACCTTTTTATTTTTATTTATT
CATTTTCTTTGGGGGAGAGTAAGGCCTTAGCCTGCCTCTGACCCCCAACTGCTGGGACTCAAGAGATGGT
GGGTTTTCACTGGGTCAGAGTACTCCATTTGGGCTCAAATTGGAACAAGTTTTATATACATCCCACCCCA
ACCCCCAGACCCTGTAAAATCTAAGTACCAGCAGAGACCCAGTCTCTAAACAAAGTTTAAAAAAAAAAAA
AAAAAATGAAGGTTCCGGATAGTGTCAGTGGAAGGCGTGAGGTAGGTAGGTGAATTGAATCACCTCATCT
TGCTCACTGGTGGCTCATCAAAACCCTTGTCATCCTTCCTATTTCTAGTGAGTGGGTGTCATGGGAAAGG
CCCGAGCTATTGAAGTCTGAAACCACAGGTTTAAGAGGGGAGGCACTTTTTTAACTGAAAGCTGATTGCT
GGAGGCTTTCGGTATCCGTTCTTTCCCACCGGGCAGTGTTTGGTATAAAAAGTACCGTGCCTCTTTAAAA
ACCCCAGACTTGTAGGTCTGGGGAAGAAGACCTTTGCATTACAAAAACAAGTTGAGTCATCTTTAACCTC
TGTCTGCCCCGCCTTCTGCAGAGTGTCAGCACCTTATTAAATGGTGCCTGTCCCTGAGACCGTCAGATCG
GCCCTCCTTTGAAGAAATCCGGAACCATCCGTGGATGCAGGGTGACCTCCTGCCCCAGGCAGCTTCTGAG
ATCCATCTGCACAGTCTGTCACCGGGATCCAGCAAGTAGCAGCCTTTCTGCTGCTGTCTGTCAGACCCTC
CAGGGAGGGAGAGCTTGTCTTCTGGCCTCCAACAGGACCCTGCGTGACGATGCAGGGACAGCAATGACAA
CTCATTCCAGACTCCAGGTCCCTGGAGGAGCCTCCCACAAGGGAAAGAGACTACTTCACTGGTCCTGGGC
CCCTCTTTGCGCGCCCCGCCCCCAGACTCAGCGTCTAGTGTTGCTGGGCTCCCCTGAATCCATCCCTGGT
TGGGGGTGGGAGTGGATCAGAGCCCTGTCGATGGAACTTTAGTCACCATGGAGACTGGGTCACCAAGATG
GGCCGGGGGGGAGAGGAAAACAGTCTGGGGGGTGGGATAAAAACTAGCACCATATTTAAGTCCCTGTCAC
CTCTTCCAACTCCTGAGTGCCTTCTGTGGGGACTCCGCCTGTGCTGGGAGAAATACTTGAACTTTACCTC
TTACCTGCTGCTTCTCAAACTCTGCCTGGGTTTTGCTTCCTTCCTCTCCTCTCCTTTCCCATCCCCCACT
TCCTATGAAAGGTGCCATGGGAGAGGCTACAGGGCCAACTGCTGAGCCACCTGCCCCTTTTCTGTCTCCT
TTAGTAAAATTCCCAAGCAAACTGGTCTTCCTCTTTGGTTTCGACTTAACTGTTTCAAAACCAAGACCTC
ACACAGAACGCACAACCAATGCAAAACAAAAAACAAAAAAAACAAAAAAAAAACCAGACAAGCTGTAAAT
GTGTGTATAGTTCCGGCATGGTAGCCTGCAAAAGGACTGTAGATGATAACAATTTTAAAGAAGAAAAAAA
AATGCCTTTAAGTTATTTTATGTGTTGGGGGTTTGGTTTGGTTTTTTGTTTTTGTTTTTTTTTTTCTTTT
TTATTCTTTTTTGCTTGTTTTTGAAAGATGGCACGTTCTAGCCCGGAAGTTTTAATGTATTTATTTATTT
ATTTATTTGGTTGCCTTCCTGTCCAAGCTTCAGCTGCTCGAGTTCTATAGTGTCACCTAAATCGTATGTG
TATGATACATAAGGTTATGTATTAATTGTAGCCGCGTTCTAACGACAATATGTCCATATGGTGCACTCTC
AGTACAATCTGCTCTGATGCCGCATAGTTAAGCCAGCCCCGACACCCGCCAACACCCGCTGACGCGCCCT
GACGGGCTTGTCTGCTCCCGGCATCCGCTTACAGACAAGCTGTGACCGTCTCCGGGAGCTGCATGTGTCA
GAGGTTTTCACCGTCATCACCGAAACGCGCGAGACGAAAGGGCCTCGTGATACGCCTATTTTTATAGGTT
AATGTCATGATAATAATGGTTTCTTAGACGTCAGGTGGCACTTTTCGGGGAAATGTGCGCGGAACCCCTA
TTTGTTTATTTTTCTAAATACATTCAAATATGTATCCGCTCATGAGACAATAACCCTGATAAATGCTTCA
ATAATATTGAAAAAGGAAGAGTATGAGTATTCAACATTTCCGTGTCGCCCTTATTCCCTTTTTTGCGGCA
TTTTGCCTTCCTGTTTTTGCTCACCCAGAAACGCTGGTGAAAGTAAAAGATGCTGAAGATCAGTTGGGTG
CACGAGTGGGTTACATCGAACTGGATCTCAACAGCGGTAAGATCCTTGAGAGTTTTCGCCCCGAAGAACG
TTTTCCAATGATGAGCACTTTTAAAGTTCTGCTATGTGGCGCGGTATTATCCCGTATTGACGCCGGGCAA
GAGCAACTCGGTCGCCGCATACACTATTCTCAGAATGACTTGGTTGAGTACTCACCAGTCACAGAAAAGC
ATCTTACGGATGGCATGACAGTAAGAGAATTATGCAGTGCTGCCATAACCATGAGTGATAACACTGCGGC
CAACTTACTTCTGACAACGATCGGAGGACCGAAGGAGCTAACCGCTTTTTTGCACAACATGGGGGATCAT
GTAACTCGCCTTGATCGTTGGGAACCGGAGCTGAATGAAGCCATACCAAACGACGAGCGTGACACCACGA
TGCCTGTAGCAATGGCAACAACGTTGCGCAAACTATTAACTGGCGAACTACTTACTCTAGCTTCCCGGCA
ACAATTAATAGACTGGATGGAGGCGGATAAAGTTGCAGGACCACTTCTGCGCTCGGCCCTTCCGGCTGGC
TGGTTTATTGCTGATAAATCTGGAGCCGGTGAGCGTGGGTCTCGCGGTATCATTGCAGCACTGGGGCCAG
ATGGTAAGCCCTCCCGTATCGTAGTTATCTACACGACGGGGAGTCAGGCAACTATGGATGAACGAAATAG
ACAGATCGCTGAGATAGGTGCCTCACTGATTAAGCATTGGTAACTGTCAGACCAAGTTTACTCATATATA
CTTTAGATTGATTTAAAACTTCATTTTTAATTTAAAAGGATCTAGGTGAAGATCCTTTTTGATAATCTCA
TGACCAAAATCCCTTAACGTGAGTTTTCGTTCCACTGAGCGTCAGACCCCGTAGAAAAGATCAAAGGATC
TTCTTGAGATCCTTTTTTTCTGCGCGTAATCTGCTGCTTGCAAACAAAAAAACCACCGCTACCAGCGGTG
GTTTGTTTGCCGGATCAAGAGCTACCAACTCTTTTTCCGAAGGTAACTGGCTTCAGCAGAGCGCAGATAC
CAAATACTGTTCTTCTAGTGTAGCCGTAGTTAGGCCACCACTTCAAGAACTCTGTAGCACCGCCTACATA
CCTCGCTCTGCTAATCCTGTTACCAGTGGCTGCTGCCAGTGGCGATAAGTCGTGTCTTACCGGGTTGGAC
TCAAGACGATAGTTACCGGATAAGGCGCAGCGGTCGGGCTGAACGGGGGGTTCGTGCACACAGCCCAGCT
TGGAGCGAACGACCTACACCGAACTGAGATACCTACAGCGTGAGCTATGAGAAAGCGCCACGCTTCCCGA
AGGGAGAAAGGCGGACAGGTATCCGGTAAGCGGCAGGGTCGGAACAGGAGAGCGCACGAGGGAGCTTCCA
GGGGGAAACGCCTGGTATCTTTATAGTCCTGTCGGGTTTCGCCACCTCTGACTTGAGCGTCGATTTTTGT
GATGCTCGTCAGGGGGGCGGAGCCTATGGAAAAACGCCAGCAACGCGGCCTTTTTACGGTTCCTGGCCTT
TTGCTGGCCTTTTGCTCACATGTTCTTTCCTGCGTTATCCCCTGATTCTGTGGATAACCGTATTACCGCC
TTTGAGTGAGCTGATACCGCTCGCCGCAGCCGAACGACCGAGCGCAGCGAGTCAGTGAGCGAGGAAGCGG
AAGAGCGCCCAATACGCAAACCGCCTCTCCCCGCGCGTTGGCCGATTCATTAATGCAGGTTAACCTGGCT
TATCGAAAT
