>Addgene plasmid #44026 | pimEJ5GFP | addgene partial sequence | sequence record 63113 | EGFP-N 5'-CGTCGCCGTCCAGCTCGACCAG-3'
CTCCTCGCCCTTGCTCACCATGGTGGCGACCGGTGGATCCATTACCCTGTTATCCCTAAGCTTCTGATGG
AATTAGAACTTGGCAAAACAATACTGAGAATGAAGTGTATGTGGAACAGAGGCTGCTGATCTCGTTCTTC
AGGCTATGAAACTGACACATTTGGAAACCACAGTACTTAGAACCACAAAGTGGGAATCAAGAGAAAAACA
ATGATCCCACGAGAGATCTATAGATCTATAGATCATGAGTGGGAGGAATGAGCTGGCCCTTAATTTGGTT
TTGCTTGTTTAAATTATGATATCCAACTATGAAACATTATCATAAAGCAATAGTAAAGAGCCTTCAGTAA
AGAGCAGGCATTTATCTAATCCCACCCCACCCCCACCCCCGTAGCTCCAATCCTTCCATTCAAAATGTAG
GTACTCTGTTCTCACCCTTCTTAACAAAGTATGACAGGAAAAACTTCCATTTTAGTGGACATCTTTATTG
TTTAATAGATCATCAATTTCGATCCGCTCCTGGGCACCGAACTGCGCCGCGTGTTCAGCAGGGTCGGCGT
GTTCGGTGTGTCCCCCGCGGTGGGCCTCGGGGGCGGGTGCGGGGTCGGCGGGGCCGCCCCGGGTGGCTTC
GGTCGGAGCCATGGGGTCGTGCGCTCCTTTCGGTCGGGCGCTGCGGGTCGTGGGGCGGGCGTCAGGCACC
GGGCTTGCGGGTCATGCACCAGGTGCGCGGTCCTTCGGGCACCTCGACGTCGGCGGTGACGGTGAAGCCG
AGCCGCTCGTAGAAGGGGAGGTTGCGGGGCGCGGAGGTCTCCAGGAAGGCGGGCACCCCGGCGCGCTCGG
CCGCCTCCACTCCGGGG
