>Addgene plasmid #44026 | pimEJ5GFP | addgene partial sequence | sequence record 63513 | hygro-F 5'-gacggcaatttcgatgatg-3'
GTCCGATCCGGAGCCGGGACTGTCGGGCGTACACAAATCGCCCGCAGAAGCGCGGCCGTCTGGACCGATG
GCTGTGTAGAAGTACTCGCCGATAGTGGAAACCGACGCCCCAGCACTCGTCCGAGGGCAAAGGAATAGTC
GACTACACGGACTTTGATGGTGAGCCAGGCCCCATTATTGAAGCATTTATCAGGGTTATTGTCTCATGAG
CGGATACATATTTGAATGTATTTAGAAAAATAAACAAATAGGGGTTCCGCGCACATTTCCCCGAAAAGTG
CCACCTGGGTCGACATTGATTATTGACTAGTTATTAATAGTAATCAATTACGGGGTCATTAGTTCATAGC
CCATATATGGAGTTCCGCGTTACATAACTTACGGTAAATGGCCCGCCTGGCTGACCGCCCAACGACCCCC
GCCCATTGACGTCAATAATGACGTATGTTCCCATAGTAACGCCAATAGGGACTTTCCATTGACGTCAATG
GGTGGAGTATTTACGGTAAACTGCCCACTTGGCAGTACATCAAGTGTATCATATGCCAAGTACGCCCCCT
ATTGACGTCAATGACGGTAAATGGCCCGCCTGGCATTATGCCCAGTACATGACCTTATGGGACTTTCCTA
CTTGGCAGTACATCTACGTATTAGTCATCGCTATTACCATGGTCGAGGTGAGCCCCACGTTCTGCTTCAC
TCTCCCCATCTCCCCCCCCTCCCCACCCCCAATTTTGTATTTATTTATTTTTTAATTATTTTGTGCAGCG
ATGG
